>Addgene plasmid #207049 | ClhN-P1K-3VSV-Atg8(P85A P86A)-MET15 | addgene full sequence | sequence record 498331 | Addgene NGS Result
GAACGCGGCCGCCAGCTGAAGCTTCGTACGCTGCAGGTCGTGGGATTCCTGGGTTAATTAACATCGAATT
CACTTTGGTCATCCTTCACAGTGATGAATCATACTTGAAGGATGTAGAAGCCTTGAAAAACTACATTATC
GAGGAATTAAATGTTCGTGATGTTGTTATCACCTCCGATGAGGCAAAATATGGTGTTGAGTATAAAGCAG
TTGCTGATTGGCCTGTATTGGGTAAGAAGTTGAAAAAAGACGCAAAGAAGGTTAAAGATGCCCTACCATC
AGTCACTTCTGAGCAAGTACGGGAATATTTGGAAAGCGGAAAGTTGGAGGTTGCCGGTATTGAACTGGTT
AAAGGAGATTTGAATGCTATTAGAGGCTTGCCAGAATCTGCTGTCCAAGCTGGACAAGAAACCAGAACCG
ACCAAGACGTGTTAATCATCATGGATACAAATATTTACTCTGAACTAAAGAGTGAAGGTCTCGCAAGAGA
GCTGGTCAACAGAATCCAAAAATTGAGAAAGAAGTGTGGTTTGGAAGCCACCGACGATGTTTTAGTGGAG
TACGAATTAGTTAAAGATACTATCGACTTTGAAGCCATTGTCAAAGAACATTTTGATATGTTAAGCAAGA
CCTGTAGATCCGACATTGCCAAATATGACGGCTCAAAGACAGACCCAATTGGTGATGAAGAACAATCTAT
TAATGACACCATTTTCAAATTAAAAGTGTTCAAATTATGAAAACAACTCATATAAATACGTACAAATTTT
TCTCTACTCGAAGTGATATAGATGTATATGTGTAAGTTTACGTTTAAGTTAGAGTCATGTAATGCTAACT
GTCTCCACCGATAATGTTGTATAATACCCGTGAAATCATAGCACATGATATATCATCACCCGGAGGCCGG
TTATTTTCGGCGGCGGCAAAAATATTTGGTATAATTATGGAAATACAAAAAGGGGAACCATTAAAGGTTG
AGGAGGGGATTGATAAGAGAATCTAATAATTGTAAAGTTGAGAAAATCATAATAAAATAATTACTAGAGA
CATGAAGTCTGCTAGCGGATACACCGATATCGAGATGAACCGTTTGGGTAAGGGCTACACTGACATTGAA
ATGAATCGTTTGGGTAAGGGCTACACTGACATTGAAATGAATCGTTTGGGTAAGCCTAGGATGAAGTCTA
CATTTAAGTCTGAATATCCATTTGAAAAAAGGAAGGCGGAGTCGGAGAGGATTGCTGACAGGTTCAAGAA
TAGGATACCTGTGATTTGCGAAAAAGCTGAAAAGTCAGATATTCCAGAGATTGATAAGCGTAAATATCTA
GTTCCTGCTGACCTTACCGTAGGGCAATTTGTTTATGTTATAAGAAAGAGAATTATGCTACCCCCTGAGA
AGGCCATCTTCATTTTTGTCAATGATACTTTGGCCGCTACTGCGGCGTTGATGTCTGCCATATATCAAGA
ACACAAGGATAAGGACGGGTTTTTGTATGTCACTTACTCAGGAGAAAATACATTTGGCAGGTAGTCTTTT
ATATGAAAAGAAATGAAGCGTTAACATCTAAAATCGAAATTATAGGGACTCATTAGCCATCTATTGTTCC
AGTATAAGAATGTTTACATAAAAAATTCGAAAAAAAAAGATAAAATAAGGGAAAAATATATATATATTCA
TTAAGAAGTTTTGTACACAACCCGGGTGAGGCGCGCCACTTCTAAATAAGCGAATTTCTTATGATTTATG
ATTTTTATTATTAAATAAGTTATAAAAAAAATAAGTGTATACAAATTTTAAAGTGACTCTTAGGTTTTAA
AACGAAAATTCTTATTCTTGAGTAACTCTTTCCTGTAGGTCAGGTTGCTTTCTCAGGTATAGTATGAGGT
CGCTCTTATTGACCACACCTCTACCGGCAGATCCGCTAGGGATAACAGGGTAATATCTGCAGGTCGACAA
CCCTTAATATAACTTCGTATAATGTATGCTATACGAAGTTATTAGGTCTAGATGCGAATTAACACTGTTC
TTTGATGTTAGAACAATTTAGGTTCAAAGTACGAGTCACGACATGTAACAAGGGAAAAAAAGGATATTCA
TTTCAATAAAGTTCGTTTTATAAAAGTATAGTACTTGTGAGAGAAAGTAGGTTTATACATAATTTTACAA
CTCATTACGCACACTCATGGTTTTTGGCCAGCGAAAACAGTTTCAAAAGATTGCTGGAAGTCTGCAATAA
TGTCATCAATAAATTCGATACCAACAGAGACACGAATTAAGTCCTTGGTAACACCAGATGCCAACTTTTC
TTTGTCATTTAATTGTTTGTGGGTAGTGAAGTATGGAGCAATGACTAAGGTCTTGGCATCACCAACATTG
GCCAAGTTAGAGGCAAGCTTTAAATTGTCAACAACTTGAGCACCAGAAAGTTTGAATGGGTCAGTTTCCT
TGTCGGCATTTGGTAAGTCTTTTACACCGAAAGATAAGACACCACCGAAACCGTTAGATAGATACTTCTT
AGCATTTTCATGATGAGAATGAGATGCTAAACCAGGGTATGAAACCCAAGATACGTATGGGGATTGTTCT
AACCATTTGGCTAACTTCAATGCATTTTCACCGTGTCTTTCAGCTCTCAAAGATAATGTTTCAACACCTT
GTAGTAGCAAGAAAGAGGCAAATGGGTTCATCAATGGACCCAAATCTCTTAATAGTTCAGTTCTAACATG
AACGATGTATGCCAAGTTACCGTAGGCTTCATTGTAGATAGTACCGTGATATCCTTCGGCAGGTTGAGAG
AATTGAGGGAACTTTTCTGGGTAGTCCTTCCATGGGAACTTACCAGAGTCAACAATAATACCACCGATAG
TAGTACCATGACCACCAATCCATTTGGTAGCAGAATGTGTTACAATATCAGCACCGTATTTAATTGGCTG
ACAGAAGTAACCACCGGCACCAAATGTGTTGTCAACGACAACTGGAATACCGTGTTTGTGAGCAATTGCA
ACAATTTTTTCAAAATCCGGAACATTGTACTTTGGATTACCAATGGTTTCCAAATAAACAGCCTTGGTTC
TTTCATCAAAGACCTTTTCGAATTCTTCTGGATTGTCACCTTCAACAAATCTAGCCTCGATACCAAATCT
TTTGAACGAGATTTTGAACTGGTTATAAGTACCACCGTATAAGTAAGAAGTGGAAACGATGTTGTCACCA
GTGTGTGCCAAACCTTGGATGGCAAGGGTTTGAGCGGCTTGACCGGAGGAAACAGCCAAAGCAGCAGCAC
CACCTTCTAAAGCAGCAATTCTTTCTTCCAAAACATTACTGGTTGGGTTTTGGAAACGGGAATAGACGTA
ACCTGGAACTTCTAGACCAAACAATTGCGAACCATGCTTAGAGTTTTCGAAAACATAAGAAGTGGTGGCG
TAAATTGGTACAGCTCTGGATCTGTGAGCATTGTCACCAGGGTTCTCTTGGCCGGCGTGTAGTTGAACAG
TATCGAAATGAGATGGCATTGTATGGATGGGGGTAATAGAATTGTATCTATGTATCTGACGACCCTGTAT
TACACGAAGGAAATAGTAGATGAAAAGACAAGAGAGCAAGAAAAAGGAAAAACTTCCTTTCTAACAGACG
CTTTACTTAACCTTATATATATCTTATTTTTTTCATCGAGCGTGTTCAATTGGACAAGGTGCCACCTTTT
CGACACTTCGGTTATTATGTTACACAGTTTTCATGAGGATGGCGCCTTGACTAACTTAATTAGTCATTTG
CCAACCACCACAGTTCCCCAATATCGACAGCTTCACGTGCCATTTGCCATTTTGCGATCATGTGACCTCA
AGAGAAAAAGCAAAAAATAATGAGAGCTAAGGGATTCGAACCCTTGCATCCGAAGATATCAGAGATTTTA
GAGGTTAAATCCACCTAAATCTGACGCCTTAAACCACTCGGCCAAACTCCCATTGTATGTTGGAAGAATT
GGATTTAAATGGAGCTCTCGAGAACCCTTAATATAACTTCGTATAATGTATGCTATACGAAGTTATTAGG
TGATATCAGATCCACTAGTGGCCTATGCGGCCGCGGATCTGCCGGTCTCCCTATAGTGAGTCGTATTAAT
TTCGATAAGCCAGGTTAACCTGCATTAATGAATCGGCCAACGCGCGGGGAGAGGCGGTTTGCGTATTGGG
CGCTCTTCCGCTTCCTCGCTCACTGACTCGCTGCGCTCGGTCGTTCGGCTGCGGCGAGCGGTATCAGCTC
ACTCAAAGGCGGTAATACGGTTATCCACAGAATCAGGGGATAACGCAGGAAAGAACATGTGAGCAAAAGG
CCAGCAAAAGGCCAGGAACCGTAAAAAGGCCGCGTTGCTGGCGTTTTTCCATAGGCTCCGCCCCCCTGAC
GAGCATCACAAAAATCGACGCTCAAGTCAGAGGTGGCGAAACCCGACAGGACTATAAAGATACCAGGCGT
TTCCCCCTGGAAGCTCCCTCGTGCGCTCTCCTGTTCCGACCCTGCCGCTTACCGGATACCTGTCCGCCTT
TCTCCCTTCGGGAAGCGTGGCGCTTTCTCATAGCTCACGCTGTAGGTATCTCAGTTCGGTGTAGGTCGTT
CGCTCCAAGCTGGGCTGTGTGCACGAACCCCCCGTTCAGCCCGACCGCTGCGCCTTATCCGGTAACTATC
GTCTTGAGTCCAACCCGGTAAGACACGACTTATCGCCACTGGCAGCAGCCACTGGTAACAGGATTAGCAG
AGCGAGGTATGTAGGCGGTGCTACAGAGTTCTTGAAGTGGTGGCCTAACTACGGCTACACTAGAAGAACA
GTATTTGGTATCTGCGCTCTGCTGAAGCCAGTTACCTTCGGAAAAAGAGTTGGTAGCTCTTGATCCGGCA
AACAAACCACCGCTGGTAGCGGTGGTTTTTTTGTTTGCAAGCAGCAGATTACGCGCAGAAAAAAAGGATC
TCAAGAAGATCCTTTGATCTTTTCTACGGGGTCTGACGCTCAGTGGAACGAAAACTCACGTTAAGGGATT
TTGGTCATGAGATTATCAAAAAGGATCTTCACCTAGATCCTTTTAAATTAAAAATGAAGTTTTAAATCAA
TCTAAAGTATATATGAGTAAACTTGGTCTGACAGTTACCAATGCTTAATCAGTGAGGCACCTATCTCAGC
GATCTGTCTATTTCGTTCATCCATAGTTGCCTGACTCCCCGTCGTGTAGATAACTACGATACGGGAGGGC
TTACCATCTGGCCCCAGTGCTGCAATGATACCGCGAGACCCACGCTCACCGGCTCCAGATTTATCAGCAA
TAAACCAGCCAGCCGGAAGGGCCGAGCGCAGAAGTGGTCCTGCAACTTTATCCGCCTCCATCCAGTCTAT
TAATTGTTGCCGGGAAGCTAGAGTAAGTAGTTCGCCAGTTAATAGTTTGCGCAACGTTGTTGCCATTGCT
ACAGGCATCGTGGTGTCACGCTCGTCGTTTGGTATGGCTTCATTCAGCTCCGGTTCCCAACGATCAAGGC
GAGTTACATGATCCCCCATGTTGTGCAAAAAAGCGGTTAGCTCCTTCGGTCCTCCGATCGTTGTCAGAAG
TAAGTTGGCCGCAGTGTTATCACTCATGGTTATGGCAGCACTGCATAATTCTCTTACTGTCATGCCATCC
GTAAGATGCTTTTCTGTGACTGGTGAGTACTCAACCAAGTCATTCTGAGAATAGTGTATGCGGCGACCGA
GTTGCTCTTGCCCGGCGTCAATACGGGATAATACCGCGCCACATAGCAGAACTTTAAAAGTGCTCATCAT
TGGAAAACGTTCTTCGGGGCGAAAACTCTCAAGGATCTTACCGCTGTTGAGATCCAGTTCGATGTAACCC
ACTCGTGCACCCAACTGATCTTCAGCATCTTTTACTTTCACCAGCGTTTCTGGGTGAGCAAAAACAGGAA
GGCAAAATGCCGCAAAAAAGGGAATAAGGGCGACACGGAAATGTTGAATACTCATACTCTTCCTTTTTCA
ATATTATTGAAGCATTTATCAGGGTTATTGTCTCATGAGCGGATACATATTTGAATGTATTTAGAAAAAT
AAACAAATAGGGGTTCCGCGCACATTTCCCCGAAAAGTGCCACCTGACGTCTAAGAAACCATTATTATCA
TGACATTAACCTATAAAAATAGGCGTATCACGAGGCCCTTTCGTCTCGCGCGTTTCGGTGATGACGGTGA
AAACCTCTGACACATGCAGCTCCCGGAGACGGTCACAGCTTGTCTGTAAGCGGATGCCGGGAGCAGACAA
GCCCGTCAGGGCGCGTCAGCGGGTGTTGGCGGGTGTCGGGGCTGGCTTAACTATGCGGCATCAGAGCAGA
TTGTACTGAGAGTGCACCATATGGACATATTGTCGTTAGAACGCGGCTACAATTAATACATAACCTTATG
TATCATACACATACGATTTAGGTGACACTATA
Features (pLannotate 1.2.2; 16 found; start..end, strand, type, name):
     72..737     +  CDS            ILS1 (fragment): SYIC_YEAST - Experimental evidence at protein level: Swiss-Prot protein existence level 1. From Saccharomyces cerevisiae (strain ATCC 204508 / S288c) (Baker's yeast).
   1181..1531    +  CDS            ATG8: ATG8_YEAST - Also known as APG8, AUT7, CVT5. Experimental evidence at protein level: Swiss-Prot protein existence level 1. Ubiquitin-like modifier involved in cytoplasm to vacuole transport (Cvt) vesicles and autophagosomes formation. With ATG4, mediates the delivery of the vesicles and autophagosomes to the vacuole via the microtubule cytoskeleton. Required for selective autophagic degradation of the nucleus (nucleophagy) as well as for mitophagy which contributes to regulate mitochondrial quantity and quality by eliminating the mitochondria to a basal level to fulfill cellular energy require
   1730..1917    +  terminator     ADH1 terminator: S. cerevisiae ADH1; transcription terminator for the S. cerevisiae alcohol dehydrogenase 1 (ADH1) gene
   1969..2002    -  protein_bind   loxP: Cre-mediated recombination occurs in the 8-bp core sequence (GCATACAT). Cre recombinase
   2185..3519    -  CDS            MET17: O-acetylserine and O-acetylhomoserine sulfhydrylase, required for sulfur amino acid synthesis; S. cerevisiae MET17 MET15; MET25
   3520..3870    -  promoter       MET17 promoter: S. cerevisiae MET17; expression is repressed by methionine; MET15; MET25
   3870..3970    -  ncRNA          tRNA: Accession: RF00005 - tRNA
   4023..4056    -  protein_bind   loxP: Cre-mediated recombination occurs in the 8-bp core sequence (GCATACAT). Cre recombinase
   4110..4128    -  promoter       T7 promoter: promoter for bacteriophage T7 RNA polymerase
   4150..4203    -  CDS            lacI (fragment): lac repressor; lacI; The lac repressor binds to the lac operator to inhibit transcription in E. coli. This inhibition can be relieved by adding lactose or isopropyl-β-D-thiogalactopyranoside (IPTG).
   4386..4974    -  rep_origin     ori: high-copy-number ColE1/pMB1/pBR322/pUC origin of replication
   5145..6005    -  CDS            AmpR: β-lactamase; bla; confers resistance to ampicillin, carbenicillin, and related antibiotics
   6006..6110    -  promoter       AmpR promoter: bla
   6205..6240    +  CDS            rop (fragment): Rop protein, which maintains plasmids at low copy number; rop
   6342..6393    +  misc_feature   bom (fragment): basis of mobility region from pBR322
   6456..2       +  promoter       SP6 promoter (across the origin): promoter for bacteriophage SP6 RNA polymerase
