[The description below was written by a language model from this plasmid's Addgene catalogue record and pLannotate feature annotations shown in this document.]
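Description:
ClhN-P1K-3VSV-Atg8(P85A P86A)-MET15 is a 6,472 nt yeast expression plasmid carrying a point-mutant form of Saccharomyces cerevisiae ATG8, the ubiquitin-like modifier involved in Cvt vesicle and autophagosome formation. The insert bears P85A and P86A substitutions and an N-terminal 3xVSV epitope tag, and was introduced by Gibson cloning into the corresponding wild-type parent plasmid. In bacteria the plasmid is maintained through a high-copy ColE1/pUC-type origin and selected with ampicillin via the AmpR (β-lactamase) gene and its promoter. Small remnants of lacI, rop and bom, along with flanking T7 and SP6 promoters, are backbone leftovers.

In the feature table the ATG8 coding sequence is followed by the ADH1 transcription terminator. Upstream lies a fragment annotated as part of the ILS1 coding sequence, with an unannotated gap between it and ATG8 that presumably holds the promoter and the VSV tag. The promoter driving the fusion is not stated in the record, and the meaning of "ClhN" and "P1K" in the name is not explained. Yeast selection relies on MET15 (annotated as MET17/MET25) with its own methionine-repressible promoter. This marker complements methionine auxotrophy and is flanked by two loxP sites in the same orientation, so it could in principle be excised by Cre recombinase. No yeast replication origin or centromere is annotated, which is consistent with an integrating design, although the record does not say so. The plasmid is intended for expressing tagged mutant Atg8 in yeast. The associated work examines Atg8 membrane recruitment by Hfl1 and the turnover of vacuolar membrane proteins.
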