Addgene plasmid #207049: ClhN-P1K-3VSV-Atg8(P85A P86A)-MET15
Purpose: Expression of 3VSV-Atg8 point mutant. Uses auxotrophic marker MET15(Saccharomyces cerevisiae).
Depositing lab: Zhiping Xie. Depositing organization: Shanghai Jiao Tong University. Publication: Membrane recruitment of Atg8 by Hfl1 facilitates turnover of vacuolar membrane proteins in yeast cells approaching stationary phase. He CW, Cui XF, Ma SJ, Xu Q, Ran YP, Chen WZ, Mu JX, Li H, Zhu J, Gong Q, Xie Z. BMC Biol. 2021 Jun 4;19(1):117. doi: 10.1186/s12915-021-01048-7. PubMed 34088313.
Backbone
  Vector backbone: ClhN-P1K-3VSV-Atg8-MET15
  Vector type: Yeast Expression
Growth in bacteria
  Bacterial resistance: Ampicillin, 100 μg/mL
  Growth temperature: 37°C
  Growth strain: DH5alpha
  Copy number: High Copy
Gene/Insert
  Gene/Insert name: ATG8
  Species: S. cerevisiae (budding yeast)
  Mutation: P85A P86A
  Tag / fusion protein: 3xVSV (N terminal on insert)
  Cloning method: Gibson Cloning
Terms and licenses: Academic/Nonprofit Terms; Industry Terms: Not Available to Industry
How to cite: ClhN-P1K-3VSV-Atg8(P85A P86A)-MET15 was a gift from Zhiping Xie (Addgene plasmid # 207049 ; http://n2t.net/addgene:207049 ; RRID:Addgene_207049)
